Addgene plasmid #86050: CD8a
Purpose: A mammalian expression plasmid encoding CD8a without tag.
Depositing lab: Lei Lu. Depositing organization: Nanyang Technological University (NTU). Publication: A ternary complex comprising transportin1, Rab8 and the ciliary targeting signal directs proteins to ciliary membranes. Madugula V, Lu L. J Cell Sci. 2016 Oct 15;129(20):3922-3934. Epub 2016 Sep 15. 10.1242/jcs.194019 PubMed 27633000.
Backbone
  Vector backbone: pCI-neo
  Backbone manufacturer: Promega
  Backbone size w/o insert (bp): 5472
  Total vector size (bp): 6180
  Vector type: Mammalian Expression
  Selectable markers: Neomycin (select with G418)
Growth in bacteria
  Bacterial resistance: Ampicillin, 100 μg/mL
  Growth temperature: 37°C
  Growth strain: DH5alpha
  Copy number: High Copy
Gene/Insert
  Gene/Insert name: CD8a
  Species: H. sapiens (human)
  Insert size (bp): 700
  GenBank ID: NM_001768.6
  Entrez Gene: CD8A (a.k.a. CD8, CD8alpha, Leu2, p32)
  Promoter: CMV, T7
  Cloning method: Restriction Enzyme; 5′ cloning site EcoRI (not destroyed); 3′ cloning site XbaI (not destroyed)
  Sequencing primers: 5′ T7 promoter
Terms and licenses: Academic/Nonprofit Terms; Industry Terms: Not Available to Industry
How to cite: CD8a was a gift from Lei Lu (Addgene plasmid # 86050 ; http://n2t.net/addgene:86050 ; RRID:Addgene_86050)
