[The description below was written by a language model from this plasmid's Addgene catalogue record and pLannotate feature annotations shown in this document.]
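Description:
CD8a is a mammalian expression plasmid built on the Promega pCI-neo backbone that encodes untagged human CD8A, the alpha chain of the CD8 co-receptor, an integral membrane glycoprotein that on T cells engages MHC class I alongside the T-cell receptor. The roughly 700 bp coding sequence was inserted between EcoRI and XbaI sites, both of which remain intact, giving a plasmid of about 6.2 kb. In bacteria it is maintained at high copy through a ColE1/pUC-type origin and selected with ampicillin via the β-lactamase gene. An f1 origin is also present, allowing production of single-stranded DNA.

Expression in mammalian cells is driven by the human cytomegalovirus immediate-early enhancer and promoter, followed by a chimeric β-globin/immunoglobulin intron, which generally improves transcript processing and expression levels. Transcripts are terminated by an SV40 polyadenylation signal. A T7 promoter lies just upstream of the CD8A open reading frame, permitting in vitro transcription and serving as a sequencing primer site, and a fragment of a T3 promoter lies in the opposite orientation downstream of the insert. A separate cassette, consisting of the SV40 enhancer/early promoter, the neomycin phosphotransferase gene and a synthetic poly(A) signal, allows G418 selection of stably transfected cells. The short large T antigen, lacZα, bom and rop fragments in the annotation are backbone remnants rather than functional elements.

The record gives the purpose simply as expressing CD8a without a tag in mammalian cells. The associated publication concerns targeting of proteins to ciliary membranes, but how this construct was used in that work is not stated.
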