Features (pLannotate 1.2.2; 19 found; start..end, strand, type, name):
      8..385     +  enhancer       CMV enhancer: human cytomegalovirus immediate early enhancer
    386..597     +  promoter       CMV promoter: human cytomegalovirus (CMV) immediate early promoter
    758..890     +  intron         chimeric intron: chimera between introns from human β-globin and immunoglobulin heavy chain genes
    935..953     +  promoter       T7 promoter: promoter for bacteriophage T7 RNA polymerase
    977..1681    +  CDS            CD8A (sequence partly withheld): CD8A_HUMAN - Also known as MAL. Experimental evidence at protein level: Swiss-Prot protein existence level 1. Integral membrane glycoprotein that plays an essential role in the immune response and serves multiple functions in responses against both external and internal offenses. In T-cells, functions primarily as a coreceptor for MHC class I molecule:peptide complex. The antigens presented by class I peptides are derived from cytosolic proteins while class II derived from extracellular proteins. Interacts simultaneously with the T-cell receptor (TCR) and the MHC class I proteins presented by
   1712..1729    -  promoter       T3 promoter (fragment): promoter for bacteriophage T3 RNA polymerase
   1747..1868    -  polyA_signal   SV40 poly(A) signal: SV40 polyadenylation signal
   1891..1959    -  CDS            large T antigen (fragment): large T antigen from SV40 (simian virus 40)
   1983..2050    +  CDS            lacZα (fragment): LacZα fragment of β-galactosidase; lacZ fragment
   2054..2482    +  rep_origin     f1 ori (sequence partly withheld): f1 bacteriophage origin of replication; arrow indicates direction of (+) strand synthesis
   2510..2561    -  misc_feature   bom (fragment): basis of mobility region from pBR322
   2626..2983    +  promoter       SV40 promoter: SV40 enhancer and early promoter
   3034..3825    +  CDS            neo: KKA2_KLEPN - Also known as kan, nptII. Experimental evidence at protein level: Swiss-Prot protein existence level 1. Resistance to kanamycin, neomycin, paromomycin, ribostamycin, butirosin and gentamicin B. From Klebsiella pneumoniae.
   3892..3940    +  polyA_signal   poly(A) signal: synthetic polyadenylation signal
   3960..4014    -  misc_feature   bom (fragment): basis of mobility region from pBR322
   4116..4151    -  CDS            rop (fragment): Rop protein, which maintains plasmids at low copy number; rop
   4246..4350    +  promoter       AmpR promoter: bla
   4351..5211    +  CDS            AmpR: β-lactamase; bla; confers resistance to ampicillin, carbenicillin, and related antibiotics
   5382..5970    +  rep_origin     ori: high-copy-number ColE1/pMB1/pBR322/pUC origin of replication
>Addgene plasmid #86050 | CD8a | addgene full sequence | sequence record 177910 | Addgene NGS Result
ATGTTGGCATTGATTATTGACTAGTTATTAATAGTAATCAATTACGGGGTCATTAGTTCATAGCCCATAT
ATGGAGTTCCGCGTTACATAACTTACGGTAAATGGCCCGCCTGGCTGACCGCCCAACGACCCCCGCCCAT
TGACGTCAATAATGACGTATGTTCCCATAGTAACGCCAATAGGGACTTTCCATTGACGTCAATGGGTGGA
GTATTTACGGTAAACTGCCCACTTGGCAGTACATCAAGTGTATCATATGCCAAGTCCGCCCCCTATTGAC
GTCAATGACGGTAAATGGCCCGCCTGGCATTATGCCCAGTACATGACCTTACGGGACTTTCCTACTTGGC
AGTACATCTACGTATTAGTCATCGCTATTACCATGGTGATGCGGTTTTGGCAGTACACCAATGGGCGTGG
ATAGCGGTTTGACTCACGGGGATTTCCAAGTCTCCACCCCATTGACGTCAATGGGAGTTTGTTTTGGCAC
CAAAATCAACGGGACTTTCCAAAATGTCGTAACAACTGCGATCGCCCGCCCCGTTGACGCAAATGGGCGG
TAGGCGTGTACGGTGGGAGGTCTATATAAGCAGAGCTCGTTTAGTGAACCGTCAGATCACTAGAAGCTTT
ATTGCGGTAGTTTATCACAGTTAAATTGCTAACGCAGTCAGTGCTTCTGACACAACAGTCTCGAACTTAA
GCTGCAGTGACTCTCTTAAGGTAGCCTTGCAGAAGTTGGTCGTGAGGCACTGGGCAGGTAAGTATCAAGG
TTACAAGACAGGTTTAAGGAGACCAATAGAAACTGGGCTTGTCGAGACAGAGAAGACTCTTGCGTTTCTG
ATAGGCACCTATTGGTCTTACTGACATCCACTTTGCCTTTCTCTCCACAGGTGTCCACTCCCAGTTCAAT
TACAGCTCTTAAGGCTAGAGTACTTAATACGACTCACTATAGGCTAGCCTCGAGAATTCAGCCACCATGG
CCTTACCAGTGACCGCCTTGCTCCTGCCGCTGGCCTTGCTGCTCCACGCCGCCAGGCCG
[360 nt withheld, positions 1040-1399]
GCGCCGCGACCACCAACACCGGCGCCCACCATCGCGTCGCAGCCCCTGTCCCTGCGCCCAGAGGCGTGCC
GGCCAGCGGCGGGGGGCGCAGTGCACACGAGGGGGCTGGACTTCGCCTGTGATATCTACATCTGGGCGCC
CTTGGCCGGGACTTGTGGGGTCCTTCTCCTGTCACTGGTTATCACCCTTTACTGCAACCACAGGAACCGA
AGACGTGTTTGCAAATGTCCCCGGCCTGTGGTCAAATCGGGAGACAAGCCCAGCCTTTCGGCGAGATACG
TCTAATCTAGAGTCGACCCGGGCGGCCGCTTCCCTTTAGTGAGGGTTAATGCTTCGAGCAGACATGATAA
GATACATTGATGAGTTTGGACAAACCACAACTAGAATGCAGTGAAAAAAATGCTTTATTTGTGAAATTTG
TGATGCTATTGCTTTATTTGTAACCATTATAAGCTGCAATAAACAAGTTAACAACAACAATTGCATTCAT
TTTATGTTTCAGGTTCAGGGGGAGATGTGGGAGGTTTTTTAAAGCAAGTAAAACCTCTACAAATGTGGTA
AAATCCGATAAGGATCGATCCGGGCTGGCGTAATAGCGAAGAGGCCCGCACCGATCGCCCTTCCCAACAG
TTGCGCAGCCTGAATGGCGAATGG
[124 nt withheld, positions 2054-2177]
C
[91 nt withheld, positions 2179-2269]
A
[49 nt withheld, positions 2271-2319]
CCTTTGACGTTGGAGTCCACGTTCTTT
[37 nt withheld, positions 2347-2383]
ACCCTATCTCGGTCTATTCTTTTGATTTATAAGGGATTTTGCCGATTTCGGCCTATTGGTTAAAAAATGA
GCTGATTTAACAAAAATTTAACGCGAATTTTAACAAAATATTAACGCTTACAATTTCCTGATGCGGTATT
TTCTCCTTACGCATCTGTGCGGTATTTCACACCGCATACGCGGATCTGCGCAGCACCATGGCCTGAAATA
ACCTCTGAAAGAGGAACTTGGTTAGGTACCTTCTGAGGCGGAAAGAACCAGCTGTGGAATGTGTGTCAGT
TAGGGTGTGGAAAGTCCCCAGGCTCCCCAGCAGGCAGAAGTATGCAAAGCATGCATCTCAATTAGTCAGC
AACCAGGTGTGGAAAGTCCCCAGGCTCCCCAGCAGGCAGAAGTATGCAAAGCATGCATCTCAATTAGTCA
GCAACCATAGTCCCGCCCCTAACTCCGCCCATCCCGCCCCTAACTCCGCCCAGTTCCGCCCATTCTCCGC
CCCATGGCTGACTAATTTTTTTTATTTATGCAGAGGCCGAGGCCGCCTCGGCCTCTGAGCTATTCCAGAA
GTAGTGAGGAGGCTTTTTTGGAGGCCTAGGCTTTTGCAAAAAGCTTGATTCTTCTGACACAACAGTCTCG
AACTTAAGGCTAGAGCCACCATGATTGAACAAGATGGATTGCACGCAGGTTCTCCGGCCGCTTGGGTGGA
GAGGCTATTCGGCTATGACTGGGCACAACAGACAATCGGCTGCTCTGATGCCGCCGTGTTCCGGCTGTCA
GCGCAGGGGCGCCCGGTTCTTTTTGTCAAGACCGACCTGTCCGGTGCCCTGAATGAACTGCAGGACGAGG
CAGCGCGGCTATCGTGGCTGGCCACGACGGGCGTTCCTTGCGCAGCTGTGCTCGACGTTGTCACTGAAGC
GGGAAGGGACTGGCTGCTATTGGGCGAAGTGCCGGGGCAGGATCTCCTGTCATCTCACCTTGCTCCTGCC
GAGAAAGTATCCATCATGGCTGATGCAATGCGGCGGCTGCATACGCTTGATCCGGCTACCTGCCCATTCG
ACCACCAAGCGAAACATCGCATCGAGCGAGCACGTACTCGGATGGAAGCCGGTCTTGTCGATCAGGATGA
TCTGGACGAAGAGCATCAGGGGCTCGCGCCAGCCGAACTGTTCGCCAGGCTCAAGGCGCGCATGCCCGAC
GGCGAGGATCTCGTCGTGACCCATGGCGATGCCTGCTTGCCGAATATCATGGTGGAAAATGGCCGCTTTT
CTGGATTCATCGACTGTGGCCGGCTGGGTGTGGCGGACCGCTATCAGGACATAGCGTTGGCTACCCGTGA
TATTGCTGAAGAGCTTGGCGGCGAATGGGCTGACCGCTTCCTCGTGCTTTACGGTATCGCCGCTCCCGAT
TCGCAGCGCATCGCCTTCTATCGCCTTCTTGACGAGTTCTTCTGAGCGGGACTCTGGGGTTCGAAATGAC
CGACCAAGCGACGCCCAACCTGCCATCACGATGGCCGCAATAAAATATCTTTATTTTCATTACATCTGTG
TGTTGGTTTTTTGTGTGAATCGATAGCGATAAGGATCCGCGTATGGTGCACTCTCAGTACAATCTGCTCT
GATGCCGCATAGTTAAGCCAGCCCCGACACCCGCCAACACCCGCTGACGCGCCCTGACGGGCTTGTCTGC
TCCCGGCATCCGCTTACAGACAAGCTGTGACCGTCTCCGGGAGCTGCATGTGTCAGAGGTTTTCACCGTC
ATCACCGAAACGCGCGAGACGAAAGGGCCTCGTGATACGCCTATTTTTATAGGTTAATGTCATGATAATA
ATGGTTTCTTAGACGTCAGGTGGCACTTTTCGGGGAAATGTGCGCGGAACCCCTATTTGTTTATTTTTCT
AAATACATTCAAATATGTATCCGCTCATGAGACAATAACCCTGATAAATGCTTCAATAATATTGAAAAAG
GAAGAGTATGAGTATTCAACATTTCCGTGTCGCCCTTATTCCCTTTTTTGCGGCATTTTGCCTTCCTGTT
TTTGCTCACCCAGAAACGCTGGTGAAAGTAAAAGATGCTGAAGATCAGTTGGGTGCACGAGTGGGTTACA
TCGAACTGGATCTCAACAGCGGTAAGATCCTTGAGAGTTTTCGCCCCGAAGAACGTTTTCCAATGATGAG
CACTTTTAAAGTTCTGCTATGTGGCGCGGTATTATCCCGTATTGACGCCGGGCAAGAGCAACTCGGTCGC
CGCATACACTATTCTCAGAATGACTTGGTTGAGTACTCACCAGTCACAGAAAAGCATCTTACGGATGGCA
TGACAGTAAGAGAATTATGCAGTGCTGCCATAACCATGAGTGATAACACTGCGGCCAACTTACTTCTGAC
AACGATCGGAGGACCGAAGGAGCTAACCGCTTTTTTGCACAACATGGGGGATCATGTAACTCGCCTTGAT
CGTTGGGAACCGGAGCTGAATGAAGCCATACCAAACGACGAGCGTGACACCACGATGCCTGTAGCAATGG
CAACAACGTTGCGCAAACTATTAACTGGCGAACTACTTACTCTAGCTTCCCGGCAACAATTAATAGACTG
GATGGAGGCGGATAAAGTTGCAGGACCACTTCTGCGCTCGGCCCTTCCGGCTGGCTGGTTTATTGCTGAT
AAATCTGGAGCCGGTGAGCGTGGGTCTCGCGGTATCATTGCAGCACTGGGGCCAGATGGTAAGCCCTCCC
GTATCGTAGTTATCTACACGACGGGGAGTCAGGCAACTATGGATGAACGAAATAGACAGATCGCTGAGAT
AGGTGCCTCACTGATTAAGCATTGGTAACTGTCAGACCAAGTTTACTCATATATACTTTAGATTGATTTA
AAACTTCATTTTTAATTTAAAAGGATCTAGGTGAAGATCCTTTTTGATAATCTCATGACCAAAATCCCTT
AACGTGAGTTTTCGTTCCACTGAGCGTCAGACCCCGTAGAAAAGATCAAAGGATCTTCTTGAGATCCTTT
TTTTCTGCGCGTAATCTGCTGCTTGCAAACAAAAAAACCACCGCTACCAGCGGTGGTTTGTTTGCCGGAT
CAAGAGCTACCAACTCTTTTTCCGAAGGTAACTGGCTTCAGCAGAGCGCAGATACCAAATACTGTTCTTC
TAGTGTAGCCGTAGTTAGGCCACCACTTCAAGAACTCTGTAGCACCGCCTACATACCTCGCTCTGCTAAT
CCTGTTACCAGTGGCTGCTGCCAGTGGCGATAAGTCGTGTCTTACCGGGTTGGACTCAAGACGATAGTTA
CCGGATAAGGCGCAGCGGTCGGGCTGAACGGGGGGTTCGTGCACACAGCCCAGCTTGGAGCGAACGACCT
ACACCGAACTGAGATACCTACAGCGTGAGCTATGAGAAAGCGCCACGCTTCCCGAAGGGAGAAAGGCGGA
CAGGTATCCGGTAAGCGGCAGGGTCGGAACAGGAGAGCGCACGAGGGAGCTTCCAGGGGGAAACGCCTGG
TATCTTTATAGTCCTGTCGGGTTTCGCCACCTCTGACTTGAGCGTCGATTTTTGTGATGCTCGTCAGGGG
GGCGGAGCCTATGGAAAAACGCCAGCAACGCGGCCTTTTTACGGTTCCTGGCCTTTTGCTGGCCTTTTGC
TCACATGGCTCGACAGATCTTCAATATTGGCCATTAGCCATATTATTCATTGGTTATATAGCATAAATCA
ATATTGGCTATTGGCCATTGCATACGTTGTATCTATATCATAATATGTACATTTATATTGGCTCATGTCC
AATATGACCGCC
